>Addgene plasmid #227925 | pML390_YWHAQ-C-term_XTEN80-mEGFP-3xHA_pTMPLT | addgene full sequence | sequence record 456028 | Addgene NGS Result
GTGCACCCAACTGATCTTCAGCATCTTTTACTTTCACCAGCGTTTCTGGGTGAGCAAAAACAGGAAGGCA
AAATGCCGCAAAAAAGGGAATAAGGGCGACACGGAAATGTTGAATACTCATACTCTTCCTTTTTCAATAT
TATTGAAGCATTTATCAGGGTTATTGTCTCATGAGCGGATACATATTTGAATGTATTTAGAAAAATAAAC
AAATAGGGGTTCCGCGCACATTTCCCCGAAAAGTGCCAGATACCTGAAACAAAACCCATCGTACGGCCAA
GGAAGTCTCCAATAACTGTGATCCACCACAAGCGCCAGGGTTTTCCCAGTCACGACGTTGTAAAACGACG
GCCAGTCATGCATAATCCGCACGCATCTGGAATAAGGAAGTGCCATTCCGCCTGACCTGGAGCTTACTGG
TGTCACTTCTGTAATAATAATGCAGTAGTGCTTTCAAGAAGAGCATTGGGCTGCTGGGAATAGAGACTAT
CACTTTGCTTATTCTGAAAGTAGAGTGCCTTTTTAAAAAAGTTTCTCTTTTTTTTTTTTTTTTTTTGAGA
AAGGATCTCACCCTGTTGCCTAGGCTGGAGTGCAGTGTCATAATCATGGATCACTCCAGCCTCAACCTCC
TGGATTCAAGCAGTCCTCCTGCCTCAGCCTCCTGAGTAGTTAGGACTGTAGGCACACACCACCCCGTACC
TGGCCAATTTTGTTTTTGAAATTTTTTGTAGACGTGGGATCTTGCTATGTTGTCCAGGCTGTTGAACTCC
TGGCCTCATGCGATCTTCTCATCTTGGCCTCCCTACGTGCTGAGATTACAGGCGTGAGCCACTGTGCCTG
GCCAAATGCTTTTTAAATAAAAAGGAAGCTATAAAACCATGCTCCAGTGGTATATGTATGTATGTATGTA
TGTCATTTTGTAAGTGCATAGTGAAAGGTCTGCAAGGATGTACTTTGGGAAGGTGATGGTCTTTGGGGTT
TTGAGAGAGAACTTCAGTCTTAGTCAAGATCTCCATTGTTTGAGGAATTTACTACTCTTGTAGTTAATTT
TGATATAACAATACTACTTAGTGTAATTGCCTAATCTAGAAATAGTAACTTAATATGATTCTTCTTTTTC
TAGCTTTGGACATCAGACAGTGCAGGAGAAGAATGTGATGCGGCAGAAGGGGCTGAAAACAGTGGTGGTA
CTTCCGGGGGAGGGCCGAGCTCTGGCGCACCCCCACCAAGTGGAGGGTCACCTGCCGGGTCCCCAACATC
TACTGAAGAAGGCACCAGCGAATCCGCAACGCCCGAGTCAGGCCCTGGTACCTCCACAGAACCATCTGAA
GGTAGTGCGCCTGGTTCCCCAGCTGGAAGCCCTACTTCCACCGAAGAAGGCACGTCAACCGAACCAAGTG
AAGGATCTGCCCCTGGGACCAGCACTGAACCATCTGAGGGTGGCGGATTGGAAGTTTTGTTTCAAGGTCC
AGGATCTAACGGCAGCGTGAGCAAGGGCGAGGAGCTGTTCACCGGGGTGGTGCCCATCCTGGTCGAGCTG
GACGGCGACGTAAACGGCCACAAGTTCAGCGTGTCCGGCGAGGGCGAGGGCGATGCCACCTACGGCAAGC
TGACCCTGAAGTTCATCTGCACCACCGGCAAGCTGCCCGTGCCCTGGCCCACCCTCGTGACCACCCTGAC
CTACGGCGTGCAGTGCTTCAGCCGCTACCCCGACCACATGAAGCAGCACGACTTCTTCAAGTCCGCCATG
CCCGAAGGCTACGTCCAGGAGCGCACCATCTTCTTCAAGGACGACGGCAACTACAAGACCCGCGCCGAGG
TGAAGTTCGAGGGCGACACCCTGGTGAACCGCATCGAGCTGAAGGGCATCGACTTCAAGGAGGACGGCAA
CATCCTGGGGCACAAGCTGGAGTACAACTACAACAGCCACAACGTCTATATCATGGCCGACAAGCAGAAG
AACGGCATCAAGGTGAACTTCAAGATCCGCCACAACATCGAGGACGGCAGCGTGCAGCTCGCCGACCACT
ACCAGCAGAACACCCCCATCGGCGACGGCCCCGTGCTGCTGCCCGACAACCACTACCTGAGCACCCAGTC
CAAGCTGAGCAAAGACCCCAACGAGAAGCGCGATCACATGGTCCTGCTGGAGTTCGTGACCGCCGCCGGG
ATCACTCTCGGCATGGACGAGCTGTACAAGGCTGGAGCTGGCTACCCATACGATGTTCCAGATTACGCTT
ATCCGTATGACGTCCCGGACTATGCATACCCCTACGATGTACCCGATTACGCCGGTGCAGGGAGTGGAAG
TTAAATCCATACAGAGTGTCATCCTTCTTTCCTTCAAGAAACCTTTTTACACATCTCCATTCCTTATTCC
ACTTGGATTTCCTATAGCAAAGAAACCCATTCATGTGTATGGAATCAACTGTTTATAGTCTTTTCACACT
GCAGCTTTGGGAAAACTTCATTCCTTGATTTGTGTTTGTCTTGGCCTTCCTGGTGTGCAGTACTGCTGTA
GAAAAGTATTAATAGCTTCATTTCATATAAACATAAGTAACTCCCAAACACTTATGTAGAGGACTAAAAA
TGTATCTGGTATTTAAGTAATCTGAACCAGTTCTGCAAGTGACTGTGTTTTGTATTACTGTGAAAATAAG
AAAATGTAGTTAATTACAATTTAAAGAGTATTCCACATAACTTCTTAATTTCTACATTCCCTCCCTTACT
CTTCGGGGGTTTCCTTTCAGTAAGCAACTTTTCCATGCTCTTAATGTATTCCTTTTTAGTAGGAATCCGG
AAGTATTAGATTGAATGGAAAAGCACTTGCCATCTCTGTCTAGGGGTCACAAATTGAAATGGCTCCTGTA
TCACATACGGAGGTCTTGTGTATCTGTGGCAACAGGGAGTTTCCTTATTCACTCTTTATTTGCTGCTGTT
TAAGTTGCCAACCTCCCCTCCCAATAAAAATTCACTTACACCTCCTGCCTTTGTAGTTCTGGTATTCACT
TTACTATGTGATAGAAGTAGCATGTTGCTGCCAGAATACAAGCATTGCTTTCGTCAGAAGACCGTCAGTG
AAGGCTAGGTGGAGGCTCAGTGATGATAAGTCTGCGATGGTGGATGCATGTGTCATGGTCATAGCTGTTT
CCTGTGTGAAATTGTTATCCGCTCAGAGGGCACAATCCTATTCCGCGCTATCCGACAATCTCCAAGACAT
TAGGTGGAGTTCAGTTCGGCGTATGGCATATGTCGCTGGAAAGAACATGTGAGCAAAAGGCCAGCAAAAG
GCCAGGAACCGTAAAAAGGCCGCGTTGCTGGCGTTTTTCCATAGGCTCCGCCCCCCTGACGAGCATCACA
AAAATCGACGCTCAAGTCAGAGGTGGCGAAACCCGACAGGACTATAAAGATACCAGGCGTTTCCCCCTGG
AAGCTCCCTCGTGCGCTCTCCTGTTCCGACCCTGCCGCTTACCGGATACCTGTCCGCCTTTCTCCCTTCG
GGAAGCGTGGCGCTTTCTCATAGCTCACGCTGTAGGTATCTCAGTTCGGTGTAGGTCGTTCGCTCCAAGC
TGGGCTGTGTGCACGAACCCCCCGTTCAGCCCGACCGCTGCGCCTTATCCGGTAACTATCGTCTTGAGTC
CAACCCGGTAAGACACGACTTATCGCCACTGGCAGCAGCCACTGGTAACAGGATTAGCAGAGCGAGGTAT
GTAGGCGGTGCTACAGAGTTCTTGAAGTGGTGGCCTAACTACGGCTACACTAGAAGAACAGTATTTGGTA
TCTGCGCTCTGCTGAAGCCAGTTACCTTCGGAAAAAGAGTTGGTAGCTCTTGATCCGGCAAACAAACCAC
CGCTGGTAGCGGTGGTTTTTTTGTTTGCAAGCAGCAGATTACGCGCAGAAAAAAAGGATCTCAAGAAGAT
CCTTTGATCTTTTCTACGGGGTCTGACGCTCTATTCAACAAAGCCGCCGTCCCGTCAAGTCAGCGTAAAT
GGGTAGGGGGCTTCAAATCGTCCTCGTGATACCAATTCGGAGCCTGCTTTTTTGTACAAACTTGTTGATA
ATGGCAATTCAAGGATCTTCACCTAGATCCTTTTAAATTAAAAATGAAGTTTTAAATCAATCTAAAGTAT
ATATGAGTAAACTTGGTCTGACAGTTACCAATGCTTAATCAGTGAGGCACCTATCTCAGCGATCTGTCTA
TTTCGTTCATCCATAGTTGCCTGACTCCCCGTCGTGTAGATAACTACGATACGGGAGGGCTTACCATCTG
GCCCCAGTGCTGCAATGATACCGCGAGAGCCACGCTCACCGGCTCCAGATTTATCAGCAATAAACCAGCC
AGCCGGAAGGGCCGAGCGCAGAAGTGGTCCTGCAACTTTATCCGCCTCCATCCAGTCTATTAATTGTTGC
CGGGAAGCTAGAGTAAGTAGTTCGCCAGTTAATAGTTTGCGCAACGTTGTTGCCATTGCTACAGGCATCG
TGGTGTCACGCTCGTCGTTTGGTATGGCTTCATTCAGCTCCGGTTCCCAACGATCAAGGCGAGTTACATG
ATCCCCCATGTTGTGCAAAAAAGCGGTTAGCTCCTTCGGTCCTCCGATCGTTGTCAGAAGTAAGTTGGCC
GCAGTGTTATCACTCATGGTTATGGCAGCACTGCATAATTCTCTTACTGTCATGCCATCCGTAAGATGCT
TTTCTGTGACTGGTGAGTACTCAACCAAGTCATTCTGAGAATAGTGTATGCGGCGACCGAGTTGCTCTTG
CCCGGCGTCAATACGGGATAATACCGCGCCACATAGCAGAACTTTAAAAGTGCTCATCATTGGAAAACGT
TCTTCGGGGCGAAAACTCTCAAGGATCTTACCGCTGTTGAGATCCAGTTCGATGTAACCCACTC
Features (pLannotate 1.2.2; 9 found; start..end, strand, type, name):
    122..226     -  promoter       AmpR promoter: bla
    313..356     -  CDS            lacZα (fragment): LacZα fragment of β-galactosidase; lacZ fragment
    608..844     +  CDS            GVQW1 (fragment): GVQW1_HUMAN - Also known as TIGD1L2. Experimental evidence at transcript level: Swiss-Prot protein existence level 2. From Homo sapiens (Human).
   1124..1180    +  CDS            YWHAQ (fragment): 1433T_BOVIN - Experimental evidence at protein level: Swiss-Prot protein existence level 1. Adapter protein implicated in the regulation of a large spectrum of both general and specialized signaling pathways. Binds to a large number of partners, usually by recognition of a phosphoserine or phosphothreonine motif. Binding generally results in the modulation of the activity of the binding partner. Negatively regulates the kinase activity of PDPK1 (By similarity). From Bos taurus (Bovine).
   1487..2200    +  CDS            mEGFP: mEGFP is a basic (constitutively fluorescent) green fluorescent protein published in 2002, derived from Aequorea victoria. It has moderate acid sensitivity.
   2240..2266    +  CDS            3xHA (fragment): three tandem HA epitope tags
   3326..3914    -  rep_origin     ori: high-copy-number ColE1/pMB1/pBR322/pUC origin of replication
   4031..4055    -  protein_bind   attB1: mutant version of attB; recombination site for the Gateway® BP reaction BP Clonase™
   4155..121     -  CDS            AmpR (across the origin): β-lactamase; bla; confers resistance to ampicillin, carbenicillin, and related antibiotics
