[The description below was written by a language model from this plasmid's Addgene catalogue record and pLannotate feature annotations shown in this document.]
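Description:
pML390_YWHAQ-C-term_XTEN80-mEGFP-3xHA_pTMPLT is a homology-directed repair donor plasmid for CRISPR-based knock-in at the human YWHAQ locus, which encodes the 14-3-3 theta adapter protein. It is built on the pTwist Amp High Copy backbone by Golden Gate assembly and is propagated in E. coli through a high-copy ColE1/pUC-type origin, with selection by the ampicillin resistance gene (β-lactamase) driven by its own bla promoter. A short lacZα remnant and an attB1-like site are also annotated in the backbone and appear to be vestigial sequences rather than functional parts of the design.

The payload is a tag cassette flanked by human genomic homology arms. The upstream arm ends in a short segment matching the C-terminal coding sequence of YWHAQ (annotated via its bovine orthologue), so that the tag is fused in frame to the end of the endogenous open reading frame. An annotated GVQW1-like fragment further upstream lies within the arm and most likely reflects genomic sequence similarity rather than a designed element. Downstream of the YWHAQ coding end, the unannotated gap before mEGFP is consistent with the XTEN80 flexible linker named in the record, followed by monomeric EGFP and HA epitope tags, of which the annotation tool detected only a fragment of the 3xHA. The remaining unannotated stretch would correspond to the downstream homology arm. No promoter is included for the insert, since expression depends on the native YWHAQ locus after integration. The record does not describe the nuclease or guide RNA, which must be supplied separately. The resulting endogenously tagged protein serves as a fluorescent marker for imaging and an epitope handle for immunocapture in mass spectrometry-based organelle profiling.
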