Addgene plasmid #227925: pML390_YWHAQ-C-term_XTEN80-mEGFP-3xHA_pTMPLT
Purpose: Homology repair template for genome engineering. Organelle endogenous marker expressing GFP and epitope tags for mass spectrometry.
Depositing lab: Manuel Leonetti. Depositing organization: Chan Zuckerberg Biohub. Publication: Global organelle profiling reveals subcellular localization and remodeling at proteome scale. Hein MY, Peng D, Todorova V, McCarthy F, Kim K, Liu C, Savy L, Januel C, Baltazar-Nunez R, Sekhar M, Vaid S, Bax S, Vangipuram M, Burgess J, Njoya L, Wang E, Ivanov IE, Byrum JR, Pradeep S, Gonzalez CG, Aniseia Y, Creery JS, McMorrow AH, Sunshine S, Yeung-Levy S, DeFelice BC, Mehta SB, Itzhak DN, Elias JE, Leonetti MD. Cell. 2024 Dec 26:S0092-8674(24)01344-8. doi: 10.1016/j.cell.2024.11.028. PubMed 39742809.
Backbone
  Vector backbone: pTwist Amp High Copy
  Backbone manufacturer: Twist Biosciences
  Vector type: CRISPR
Growth in bacteria
  Bacterial resistance: Ampicillin, 100 μg/mL
  Growth temperature: 37°C
  Growth strain: DH5alpha
  Copy number: High Copy
Gene/Insert
  Gene/Insert name: YWHAQ homology arms with XTEN80-mEGFP-3xHA for insertion at C terminus
  Species: H. sapiens (human)
  Cloning method: Golden Gate
Terms and licenses: Academic/Nonprofit Terms; Industry Terms: Not Available to Industry
How to cite: pML390_YWHAQ-C-term_XTEN80-mEGFP-3xHA_pTMPLT was a gift from Manuel Leonetti (Addgene plasmid # 227925 ; http://n2t.net/addgene:227925 ; RRID:Addgene_227925)
